Addgene plasmid #128694: pT3TS-TAL-apobb.1-PR1-RA
Purpose: Right arm of TALEN pair 1 for cleavage of apobb.1 STOP locus
Depositing lab: Steven Farber. Depositing organization: Carnegie Institution for Science. Publication: The LipoGlo reporter system for sensitive and specific monitoring of atherogenic lipoproteins. Thierer JH, Ekker SC, Farber SA. Nat Commun. 2019 Jul 31;10(1):3426. doi: 10.1038/s41467-019-11259-w. PubMed 31366908.
Backbone
  Vector backbone: pT3TS-delta-TAL
  Backbone manufacturer: Ekker Lab
  Backbone size w/o insert (bp): 4651
  Total vector size (bp): 5941
  Modifications to backbone: Golden gate assembly reaction
  Vector type: TALEN
Growth in bacteria
  Bacterial resistance: Ampicillin, 100 μg/mL
  Growth temperature: 37°C
  Growth strain: DH5alpha
  Copy number: Unknown
Gene/Insert
  Gene/Insert name: TALEN
  Insert size (bp): 2203
Terms and licenses: Academic/Nonprofit Terms; Industry Terms: Not Available to Industry
Depositor comments: Plasmid contains a lot of repetitive regions and thus next generation sequencing had difficulty assembling a full plasmid sequence. Due to this Addgene's full plasmid sequence contains several ambiguous bases and a few mismatches in non-essential regions compared to depositor sequence. Depositor confirms plasmid is functional!
How to cite: pT3TS-TAL-apobb.1-PR1-RA was a gift from Steven Farber (Addgene plasmid # 128694 ; http://n2t.net/addgene:128694 ; RRID:Addgene_128694)
