[The description below was written by a language model from this plasmid's Addgene catalogue record and pLannotate feature annotations shown in this document.]
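Description:
pT3TS-TAL-apobb.1-PR1-RA is a TALEN expression plasmid built on the pT3TS-delta-TAL backbone. It encodes the right arm of the first TALEN pair designed to cut at the STOP locus of apobb.1. It is propagated in E. coli under ampicillin selection (AmpR, β-lactamase with its own promoter) and replicates from a high-copy ColE1/pUC-type origin. An f1 origin, a lacZα fragment, a reverse-oriented T7 promoter and a short annotated RSF ori fragment are also present as backbone remnants.

The payload is laid out as an in vitro transcription cassette. A T3 RNA polymerase promoter is followed by the Xenopus beta-globin 5'-UTR, the TALEN open reading frame, and the Xenopus beta-globin 3'-UTR. This arrangement is used to make stable, well-translated synthetic mRNA. The annotated coding segments are an N-terminal TAL effector region (matched to Xanthomonas avrXa10) and a C-terminal FokI nuclease domain. The roughly 1.8 kb gap between them is unannotated and presumably holds the target-specific repeat array installed by Golden Gate assembly. FokI cleaves as a dimer, so this arm must be paired with the matching left-arm construct to produce a double-strand break at the target site.

The associated work concerns a lipoprotein reporter system, which is consistent with using the break for genome editing at the end of the apobb.1 coding sequence. The record does not state the organism or the delivery method. The sequence record is a partial NGS assembly of 5,928 nt against a listed size of 5,941 bp. The depositor notes that the repetitive regions caused ambiguous bases and a few mismatches in non-essential regions, and confirms that the plasmid is functional.
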