Features (pLannotate 1.2.2; 12 found; start..end, strand, type, name):
      1..125     +  rep_origin     RSF ori (fragment): Plasmids containing the RSF 1030 origin of replication can be propagated in E. coli cells that contain additional plasmids with compatible origins.
    146..164     +  promoter       T3 promoter: promoter for bacteriophage T3 RNA polymerase
    173..215     +  5'UTR          Xenopus globin 5'-UTR: translational enhancer from the 5'-UTR of the major beta-globin gene of Xenopus laevis
    282..818     +  CDS            avrXa10 (fragment): AVX10_XANOO - Experimental evidence at protein level: Swiss-Prot protein existence level 1. Avirulence protein. Induces the hypersensitive response (HR)in rice plants carrying the resistance gene Xa10. Activity depends on the presence of the core repeat domains; replacement with repeat domains from other proteins (AvrBs3 of X.euvesicatoria (AC P14727) or AvrXa7 of this organism) does not elicit the HR. Probably acts as a transcription factor in its host plant (rice) to induce plant resistance or disease. From Xanthomonas oryzae pv. oryzae.
   2634..3221    +  CDS            fokIR (fragment): T2F1_PLAOK - Also known as rfoKI. Experimental evidence at protein level: Swiss-Prot protein existence level 1. Recognizes the double-stranded sequence 5'-GGATG-3'/3'-CATCC- 5' and cleaves respectively 14 bases after G-1 and 13 bases before C-1. From Planomicrobium okeanokoites (Planococcus okeanokoites) (Flavobacterium okeanokoites).
   3260..3385    +  3'UTR          Xenopus globin 3'-UTR: 3'-UTR of the major beta-globin gene of Xenopus laevis
   3484..3502    -  promoter       T7 promoter: promoter for bacteriophage T7 RNA polymerase
   3505..3662    +  CDS            lacZα (fragment): LacZα fragment of β-galactosidase; lacZ fragment
   3693..4121    -  rep_origin     f1 ori (sequence partly withheld): f1 bacteriophage origin of replication; arrow indicates direction of (+) strand synthesis
   4148..4252    +  promoter       AmpR promoter: bla
   4253..5113    +  CDS            AmpR: β-lactamase; bla; confers resistance to ampicillin, carbenicillin, and related antibiotics
   5284..5872    +  rep_origin     ori: high-copy-number ColE1/pMB1/pBR322/pUC origin of replication
>Addgene plasmid #128694 | pT3TS-TAL-apobb.1-PR1-RA | addgene full sequence | sequence record 251658 | Addgene Partial NGS Result
CATGTTCTTTCCTGCGTTATCCCCTGATTCTGTGGATAACCGTATTACCGCCTTTGAGTGAGCTGATACC
GCTCGCCGCAGCCGAACGACCGAGCGCAGCGAGTCAGTGAGCGAGGAAGCGGAAGAGCGCCCAATACGCA
AACCGAATTAACCCTCACTAAAGGGAAGCTTGCTTGTTCTTTTTGCAGAAGCTCAGAATAAACGCTCAAC
TTTGGCAGATCTAACTCGAGAAAGATATTGTATATATCGTAACAATAGGAGGTTCAACAATGGCTTCCTC
CCCTCCAAAGAAAAAGAGAAAGGTTAGTTGGAAGGACGCAAGTGGTTGGTCTAGAGTGGATCTACGCACG
CTCGGCTACAGTCAGCAGCAGCAAGAGAAGATCAAACCGAAGGTGCGTTCGACAGTGGCGCAGCACCACG
AGGCACTGGTGGGCCATGGGTTTACACACGCGCACATCGTTGCGCTCAGCCAACACCCGGCAGCGTTAGG
GACCGTCGCTGTCACGTATCAGCACATAATCACGGCGTTGCCAGAGGCGACACACGAAGACATCGTTGGC
GTCGGCAAACAGTGGTCCGGCGCACGCGCCCTGGAGGCCTTGCTCACGGATGCGGGGGAGTTGAGAGGTC
CGCCGTTACAGTTGGACACAGGCCAACTTGTGAAGATTGCAAAACGTGGCGGCGTGACCGCAATGGAGGC
AGTGCATGCATCGCGCAATGCACTGACGGGTGCCCCCCTGAACCTGACCCCGGACCAAGTGGTGGCTATC
GCCAGCAACGGTGGCGGCAAGCAAGCGCTCGAAACGGTGCAGCGGCTGYKGMCSRWGYKGTGSCWRKMGC
CAGCAACGGTGGCGGCAAGCAAGCGCTCGAAACGGTGCAGCGGCTGTTGCCGGTGCTGTGCCAGGACCAT
GGCCTGACCCCGGACCAAGTGGTGGCTATCGCCAGCAACGGTGGCGGCAAGCAAGCGCTCGAAACGGTGC
AGCGGCTGTTGCCGGTGCTGTGCCAGGACCATGGCCTGACTCCGGACCAAGTGGTGGCTATCGCCAGCCA
CGATGGCGGCAAGCAAGCGCTCGAAACGGTGCAGCGGCTGTTGCCGGTGCTGTGCCAGGACCATGGCCTG
ACCCCGGACCAAGTGGTGGCTATCGCCAGCAACGGTGGCGGCAAGCAAGCGCTCGAAACGGTGCAGCGGC
TGTTGCCGGTGCTGTGCCAGGACCATGGCCTGACCCCGGACCAAGTGGTGGCTATCGCCAGCAACAATGG
CGGCAAGCAAGCGCTCGAAACGGTGCAGCGGCTGTTGCCGGTGCTGTGCCAGGACCATGGCCTGACCCCG
GACCAAGTGGTGGCTATCGCCAGCAACGGTGGCGGCAAGCAAGCGCTCGAAACGGTGCAGCGGCTGTTGC
CGGTGCTGTGCCAGGACCATGGCCTGACCCCGGACCAAGTGGTGGCTATCGCCAGCAACGGTGGCGGCAA
GCAAGCGCTCGAAACGGTGCAGCGGCTGTTGCCGGTGCTGTGCCAGGACCATGGCCTGACTCCGGACCAA
GTGGTGGCTATCGCCAGCCACGATGGCGGCAAGCAAGCGCTCGAAACGGTGCAGCGGCTGTTGCCGGTGC
TGTGCCAGGACCATGGCCTGACCCCGGACCAAGTGGTGGCTATCGCCAGCAACGGTGGCGGCAAGCAAGC
GCTCGAAACGGTGCAGCGGCTGTTGCCGGTGCTGTGCCAGGACCATGGCCTCACACCCGATCAGGTCGTG
GCTATCGCCAGCCACGATGGCGGCAAGCAAGCGCTCGAAACGGTGCAGCGGCTGTTGCCGGTGCTGTGCC
AGGACCATGGCCTGACCCCGGACCAAGTGGTGGCTATCGCCAGCAACATTGGCGGCAAGCAAGCGCTCGA
AACGGTGCAGCGGCTGTTGCCGGTGCTGTGCCAGGACCATGGCCTGACCCCGGACCAAGTGGTGGCTATC
GCCAGCAACATTGGCGGCAAGCAAGCGCTCGAAACGGTGCAGCGGCTGTTGCCGGTGCTGTGCCAGGACC
ATGGCCTGACCCCGGACCAAGTGGTGGCTATCGCCAGCAACGGTGGCGGCAAGCAAGCGCTCGAAACGGT
GCAGCGGCTGTTGCCGGTGCTGTGCCAGGACCATGGCCTGACCCCGGACCAAGTGGTGGCTATCGCCAGC
AACAATGGCGGCAAGCAAGCGCTCGAAACGGTGCAGCGGCTGTTGCCGGTGCTGTGCCAGGACCATGGCC
TGACCCCGGACCAAGTGGTGGCTATCGCCAGCAACATTGGCGGCAAGCAAGCGCTCGAAACGGTGCAGCG
GCTGTTGCCGGTGCTGTGCCAGGACCATGGCCTGACCCCGGACCAAGTGGTGGCTATCGCCAGCCACGAT
GGCGGCAAGCAAGCGCTCGAAAGCATTGTGGCCCAGCTGAGCCGGCCTGATCCGGCGTTGGCCGCGTTGA
CCAACGACCACCWCSYSGCSTTGGCCNGCSTYGRCSRACGACCACCTCGTCGCCTTGGCCTGCCTCGGCG
GACGTCCTGCCATGGATGCAGTGAAAAAGGGATTGCCGCACGCGCCGGAATTGATCAGAAGAGTCAATCG
CCGTATTGGCGAACGCACGTCCCATCGCGTTGCCTCTAGATCCCAGCTAGTGAAATCTGAATTGGAAGAG
AAGAAATCTGAACTTAGACATAAATTGAAATATGTGCCACATGAATATATTGAATTGATTGAAATCGCAA
GAAATTCAACTCAGGATAGAATCCTTGAAATGAAGGTGATGGAGTTCTTTATGAAGGTTTATGGTTATCG
TGGTAAACATTTGGGTGGATCAAGGAAACCAGACGGAGCAATTTATACTGTCGGATCTCCTATTGATTAC
GGTGTGATCGTTGATACTAAGGCATATTCAGGAGGTTATAATCTTCCAATTGGTCAAGCAGATGAAATGC
AAAGATATGTCGAAGAGAATCAAACAAGAAACAAGCATATCAACCCTAATGAATGGTGGAAAGTCTATCC
ATCTTCAGTAACAGAATTTAAGTTCTTGTTTGTGAGTGGTCATTTCAAAGGAAACTACAAAGCTCAGCTT
ACAAGATTGAATCATATCACTAATTGTAATGGAGCTGTTCTTAGTGTAGAAGAGCTTTTGATTGGTGGAG
AAATGATTAAAGCTGGTACATTGACACTTGAGGAAGTGAGAAGGAAATTTAATAACGGTGAGATAAACTT
TTAATAGGCTAGTGACTGACTAGGATCTGGTTACCACTAAACCAGCCTCAAGAACACCCGAATGGAGTCT
CTAAGCTACATAATACCAACTTACACTTTACAAAATGTTGTCCCCCAAAATGTAGCCATTCGTATCTGCT
CCTAATAAAAAGAAAGTTTCTTCACATTCTAAAAAAAAAAAAAAAAAAAAAAAAAAAAAAAAMCCCCCCC
CCCCCCCTGCAGGTCGACTCTACTAGAGGATCCCCGGGCGAGCTCCAATTCGCCCTATAGTGAGTCGTAT
TACAATTCACTGGCCGTCGTTTTACAACGTCGTGACTGGGAAAACCCTGGCGTTACCCAACTTAATCGCC
TTGCAGCACATCCCCCTTTCGCCAGCTGGCGTAATAGCGAAGAGGCCCGCACCGATCGCCCTTCCCAACA
GTTGCGCAGCCTGAATGGCGAATGKRAMKYGYMMKSKWKMRTATTTTGTTAAAATTCGCGTTAAATTTTT
GTTAAATCAGCTCATTTTTTAACCAATAGGCCGAAATCGGCAAAATCCCTTATAAATCAAAAGAATAGAC
CGAGATAGGGT
[37 nt withheld, positions 3792-3828]
AAAGAACGTGGACTCCAACGTCAAAGG
[49 nt withheld, positions 3856-3904]
T
[91 nt withheld, positions 3906-3996]
G
[124 nt withheld, positions 3998-4121]
YMSRTKSSMCWTTYMGGSGAAATGTGCGCGGAACCCCTATTTGTTTATTTTTCTAAATACATTCAAATAT
GTATCCGCTCATGAGACAATAACCCTGATAAATGCTTCAATAATATTGAAAAAGGAAGAGTATGAGTATT
CAACATTTCCGTGTCGCCCTTATTCCCTTTTTTGCGGCATTTTGCCTTCCTGTTTTTGCTCACCCAGAAA
CGCTGGTGAAAGTAAAAGATGCTGAAGATCAGTTGGGTGCACGAGTGGGTTACATCGAACTGGATCTCAA
CAGCGGTAAGATCCTTGAGAGTTTTCGCCCCGAAGAACGTTTTCCAATGATGAGCACTTTTAAAGTTCTG
CTATGTGGCGCGGTATTATCCCGTATTGACGCCGGGCAAGAGCAACTCGGTCGCCGCATACACTATTCTC
AGAATGACTTGGTTGAGTACTCACCAGTCACAGAAAAGCATCTTACGGATGGCATGACAGTAAGAGAATT
ATGCAGTGCTGCCATAACCATGAGTGATAACACTGCGGCCAACTTACTTCTGACAACGATCGGAGGACCG
AAGGAGCTAACCGCTTTTTTGCACAACATGGGGGATCATGTAACTCGCCTTGATCGTTGGGAACCGGAGC
TGAATGAAGCCATACCAAACGACGAGCGTGACACCACGATGCCTGTAGCAATGGCAACAACGTTGCGCAA
ACTATTAACTGGCGAACTACTTACTCTAGCTTCCCGGCAACAATTAATAGACTGGATGGAGGCGGATAAA
GTTGCAGGACCACTTCTGCGCTCGGCCCTTCCGGCTGGCTGGTTTATTGCTGATAAATCTGGAGCCGGTG
AGCGTGGGTCTCGCGGTATCATTGCAGCACTGGGGCCAGATGGTAAGCCCTCCCGTATCGTAGTTATCTA
CACGACGGGGAGTCAGGCAACTATGGATGAACGAAATAGACAGATCGCTGAGATAGGTGCCTCACTGATT
AAGCATTGGTAACTGTCAGACCAAGTTTACTCATATATACTTTAGATTGATTTAAAACTTCATTTTTAAT
TTAAAAGGATCTAGGTGAAGATCCTTTTTGATAATCTCATGACCAAAATCCCTTAACGTGAGTTTTCGTT
CCACTGAGCGTCAGACCCCGTAGAAAAGATCAAAGGATCTTCTTGAGATCCTTTTTTTCTGCGCGTAATC
TGCTGCTTGCAAACAAAAAAACCACCGCTACCAGCGGTGGTTTGTTTGCCGGATCAAGAGCTACCAACTC
TTTTTCCGAAGGTAACTGGCTTCAGCAGAGCGCAGATACCAAATACTGTTCTTCTAGTGTAGCCGTAGTT
AGGCCACCACTTCAAGAACTCTGTAGCACCGCCTACATACCTCGCTCTGCTAATCCTGTTACCAGTGGCT
GCTGCCAGTGGCGATAAGTCGTGTCTTACCGGGTTGGACTCAAGACGATAGTTACCGGATAAGGCGCAGC
GGTCGGGCTGAACGGGGGGTTCGTGCACACAGCCCAGCTTGGAGCGAACGACCTACACCGAACTGAGATA
CCTACAGCGTGAGCTATGAGAAAGCGCCACGCTTCCCGAAGGGAGAAAGGCGGACAGGTATCCGGTAAGC
GGCAGGGTCGGAACAGGAGAGCGCACGAGGGAGCTTCCAGGGGGAAACGCCTGGTATCTTTATAGTCCTG
TCGGGTTTCGCCACCTCTGACTTGAGCGTCGATTTTTGTGATGCTCGTCAGGGGGGCGGAGCCTATGGAA
AAACGCCAGCAACGCGGCCTTTTTACGGTTCCTGGCCTTTTGCTGGCCTTTTGCTCA
